>Addgene plasmid #80775 | pJPK13 | addgene full sequence | sequence record 262663 | Addgene NGS Result
GTTGAAGGATCAGATCACGCATCTTCCCGACAACGCAGACCGTTCCGTGGCAAAGCAAAAGTTCAAAATC
ACCAACTGGTCCACCTACAACAAAGCTCTCATCAACCGTGGCTCCCTCACTTTCTGGCTGGATGATGGGG
CGATTCAGGGCAGTTTGTCTGCAAGACTCTATGAGAAGCAGATAAGCGATAAGTTTGCTCAACATCTTCT
CGGGCATAAGTCGGACACCATGACCAAAATCCCTTAACGTGAGTTTTCGTTCCACTGAGCGTCAGATCTC
TGTTCGGGGGTTCACTGACGCTGCGTGACTACGATGGTCAGGTTGCGGAGGCTATGGCCCTGGTACGAGC
GCTGAACAAAATGACGAAAGCAGGTATGCCTGAAAGCGTGCGTATTGCCTGAAAACACAACCCGCTACGG
GGGAGACTTACCCGAAATCTGATTTATTCAACAAAGCCACTTTCAGTATGGATTTGGGTGTTACGGGGGG
GGGTTGGTGCTTAAAATCGCGCTGAGGATTTCTGATGGTGTTAAGCGGGCGGTTTTGAGATGTAAACTCG
CCCGTTTAACATAATGGATCTTGCGCGCACCGCCCGAACACCACTCGCCACAAAAAACCGCCGGAACGTC
CAAAAGTACGGGTTTTGCTGCCCGCAAACGGGCTGTTCTGGTGTTGCTAGTTTGTTATCAGAATCGCAGA
TCCGGCTTCAGCCGGTTTGCCGGCTGAAAGCGCTATTTCTTCCAGAATTGCCATGATTTTTTCCCCACGG
GAGGCGTCACTGGCTCCCGTGTTGTCGGCAGCTTTGATTCGATAAGCAGCATCGCCTGTTTCAGGCTGTC
TATGTGTGACTGTTGAGCTGTAACAAGTTGTCTCAGGTGTTCAATTTCATGTTCTAGTTGCTTTGTTTTA
CTGGTTTCACCTGTTCTATTAGGTGTTACATGCTGTTCATCTGTTACATTGTCGATCTGTTCATGGTGAA
CAGCTTTGAATGCACCAAAAACTCGTAAAAGCTCTGATGTATCTATCTTTTTTACACCGTTTTCATCTGT
GCATATGGACAGTTTTCCCTTTGATATGTAACGGTGAACAGTTGTTCTACTTTTGTTTGTTAGTCTTGAT
GCTTCACTGATAGATACAAGAGCCATAAGAACCTCAGATCCTTCCGTATTTAGCCAGTATGTTCTCTAGT
GTGGTTCGTTGTTTTTGCGTGAGCCATGAGAACGAACCATTGAGATCATACTTACTTTGCATGTCACTCA
AAAATTTTGCCTCAAAACTGGTGAGCTGAATTTTTGCTGTTAAAGCATCGTGTAGTGTTTTTCTTAGTCC
GTTATGTAGGTAGGAATCTGATGTAATGGTTGTTGGTATTTTGTCACCATTCATTTTTATCTGGTTGTTC
TCAAGTTCGGTTACGAGATCCATTTGTCTATCTAGTTCAACTTGGAAAATCAACGTATCAGTCGGGCGGC
CTCGCTTATCAACCACCAATTTCATATTGCTGTAAGTGTTTAAATCTTTACTTATTGGTTTCAAAACCCA
TTGGTTAAGCCTTTTAAACTCATGGTAGTTATTTTCAAGCATTAACATGAACTTAAATTCATCAAGGCTA
ATCTCTATATTTGCCTTGTGAGTTTTCTTTTGTGTTAGTTCTTTTAATAACCACTCATAAATCCTCATAG
AGTATTTGTTTTCAAAAGACTTAACATGTTCCAGATTATATTTTATGAATTTTTTTAACTGGAAAAGATA
AGGCAATATCTCTTCACTAAAAACTAATTCTAATTTTTCGCTTGAGAACTTGGCATAGTTTGTCCACTGG
AAGATCCGAAAGCCTTTAACCAAAGGATTCCTGATTTCCACAGTTCTCGTCATCAGCTCTCTGGTTGCTT
TAGCTAATACACCATAAGCATTTTCCCTACTGATGTTCATCATCTGAGCGTATTGGTTATAAGTGAACGA
TACCGTCCGTTCTTTCCTTGTAGGGTTTTCAATCGTGGGGTTGAGTAGTGCCACACAGCATAAAATTAGC
TTGGTTTCATGCTCCGTTAAGTCATAGCGACTAATCGCTAGTTCATTTGCTTTGAAAACAACTAATTCAG
ACATACATCTCAATTGGTCTAGGTGATTTTAATCACTATACCAATTGAGATGGGCTAGTCAATGATAATT
ACTAGTCCTTTTCCTTTGAGTTGTGGGTATCTGTAAATTCTGCTAGACCTTTGCTGGAAAACTTGTAAAT
TCTGCTAGACCCTCTGTAAATTCCGCTAGACCTTTGTGTGTTTTTTTTGTTTATATTCAAGTGGTTATAA
TTTATAGAATAAAGAAAGAATAAAAAAAGATAAAAAGAATAGATCCCAGCCCTGTGTATAACTCACTACT
TTAGTCAGTTCCGCAGTATTACAAAAGGATGTCGCAAACGCTGTTTGCTCCTCTACAAAACAGACCTTAA
AACCCTAAAGGCTTAAGTAGCACCCTCGCAAGCTCGGGCAAATCGCTGAATATTCCTTTTGTCTCCGACC
ATCAGGCACCTGAGTCGCTGTCTTTTTCGTGACATTCAGTTCGCTGCGCTCACGGCTCTGGCAGTGAATG
GGGGTAAATGGCACTACAGGCGCCTTTTATGGATTCATGCAAGGAAACTACCCATAATACAAGAAAAGCC
CGTCACGGGCTTCTCAGGGCGTTTTATGGCGGGTCTGCGGAGTGGTGAATCCGTTAGCGAGGTGCCGCCG
GCTTCCATTCAGGTCGAGGTGGCCCGGCTCCATGCACCGCGACGCAACGCGGGGAGGCAGACAAGGTATA
GGGCGGCGCCTACAATCCATGCCAACCCGTTCCATGTGCTCGCCGAGGCGGCATAAATCGCCGTGACGAT
CAGCGGTCCAATGATCGAAGTTAGGCTGGTAAGAGCCGCGAGCGATCCTTGAAGCTGTCCCTGATGGTCG
TCATCTACCTGCCTGGACAGCATGGCCTGCAACGCGGGCATCCCGATGCCGCCGGAAGCGAGAAGAATCA
TAATGGGGAAGGCCATCCAGCCTCGCGTCGCGAACGCCAGCAAGACGTAGCCCAGCGCGTCGGCCGCCAT
GCCGGCGATAATGGCCTGCTTCTCGCCGAAACGTTTGGTGGCGGGACCAGTGACGAAGGCTTGAGCGAGG
GCGTGCAAGATTCCGAATACCGCAAGCGACAGGCCGATCATCGTCGCGCTCCAGCGAAAGCGGTCCTCGC
CGAAAATGACCCAGAGCGCTGCCGGCACCCTGTCCTACGAGTTGCATGATAAAGAAGACAGTCATAAGTG
CGGCGACGATAGTCATGCCCCGCGCCCACCGGAAGGAGCTGACTGGGTTGAAGGCTCTCAAGGGCATCGG
CATTCGCCATTCAGGCTGCCTCCTACCAAGACGACTTCAAATCCGACCCGTAGAGATCTCACATGTTCTT
TCCTGCGTTATCCCCTGATTCTGTGGATAACCGTATTACCGCCTTTGAGTGAGCTGATACCGCTCGCCGC
AGCCGAACGACCGAGCGCAGCGAGTCAGTGAGCGAGGAAGCGGAAGAGCGCCCAATACGCAAACCGCCTC
TCCCCGCGCGTTGGCCGATTCATTAATGCAGCTGGCACGACAGGTTTCCCGACTGGAAAGCGGGCAGTGA
GCGCAACGCAATTAATGTGAGTTAGCTCACTCATTAGGCACCCCAGGCTTTACACTTTATGCTTCCGGCT
CGTATGTTGTGTGGAATTGTGAGCGGATAACAATTTCACACAGGAAACAGCTATGACCATGATTACGCCA
AGCGCGCAATTAACCCTCACTAAAGGGAACAAAAGCTGGAGCTCCACCGCGGTGGCGGCCGCTCTAGAAC
TAGTGGATCCCCCGGGCTGCAGGAATTCGATATCAAGCTTATCGATACCGTCGACCTCGAGGGGGGGCCC
GGTACCCAATTCGCCCTATAGTGAGTCGTATTACGCGCGCTCACTGGCCGTCGTTTTACAACGTCGTGAC
TGGGAAAACCCTGGCGTTACCCAACTTAATCGCCTTGCAGCACATCCCCCTTTCGCCAGCTGGCGTAATA
GCGAAGAGGCCCGCACCGATCGCCCTTCCCAACAGTTGCGCAGCCTGAATGGCGAATGGG
[124 nt withheld, positions 4121-4244]
C
[91 nt withheld, positions 4246-4336]
A
[49 nt withheld, positions 4338-4386]
CCTTTGACGTTGGAGTCCACGTTCTTT
[37 nt withheld, positions 4414-4450]
ACCCTATCTCGGTCTATTCTTTTGATTTATAAGGGATTTTGCCGATTTCGGCCTATTGGTTAAAAAATGA
GCTGATTTAACAAAAATTTAACGCGAATTTTAACAAAATATTAACGCTTACAATTTAGGTGGCACTTTTC
GGGGAAATGTGCGCGGAACCCCTATTTGTTTATTTTTCTAAATACATTCAAATATGTATCCGCTCATGGT
GTCCGACTTATGCCCGAGAAGATGTTGAGCAAACTTATCGCTTATCTGCTTCTCATAGAGTCTTGCAGAC
AAACTGCCCTGAATCGCCCCATCATCCAGCCAGAAAGTGAGGGAGCCACGGTTGATGAGAGCTTTGTTGT
AGGTGGACCAGTTGGTGATTTTGAACTTTTGCTTTGCCACGGAACGGTCTGCGTTGTCGGGAAGATGCGT
GATCTGATCCTTCAACTCAGCAAAAGTTCGATTTATTCAACAAAGCCACGTTGTCTCAAAATCTCTGATG
TTACATTGCACAAGATAAAAATATATCATCATGAACAATAAAACTGTCTGCTTACATAAACAGTAATACA
AGGGGTGTTATGAGCCATATTCAACGGGAAACGTCTTGCTCGAGGCCGCGATTAAATTCCAACATGGATG
CTGATTTATATGGGTATAAATGGGCTCGCGATAATGTCGGGCAATCAGGTGCGACAATCTATCGATTGTA
TGGGAAGCCCGATGCGCCAGAGTTGTTTCTGAAACATGGCAAAGGTAGCGTTGCCAATGATGTTACAGAT
GAGATGGTCAGACTAAACTGGCTGACGGAATTTATGCCTCTTCCGACCATCAAGCATTTTATCCGTACTC
CTGATGATGCATGGTTACTCACCACTGCGATCCCCGGAAAAACAGCATTCCAGGTATTAGAAGAATATCC
TGATTCAGGTGAAAATATTGTTGATGCGCTGGCAGTGTTCCTGCGCCGGTTGCATTCGATTCCTGTTTGT
AATTGTCCTTTTAACAGCGATCGCGTATTTCGTCTCGCTCAGGCGCAATCACGAATGAATAACGGTTTGG
TTGATGCGAGTGATTTTGATGACGAGCGTAATGGCTGGCCTGTTGAACAAGTCTGGAAAGAAATGCATAA
ACTTTTGCCATTCTCACCGGATTCAGTCGTCACTCATGGTGATTTCTCACTTGATAACCTTATTTTTGAC
GAGGGGAAATTAATAGGTTGTATTGATGTTGGACGAGTCGGAATCGCAGACCGATACCAGGATCTTGCCA
TCCTATGGAACTGCCTCGGTGAGTTTTCTCCTTCATTACAGAAACGGCTTTTTCAAAAATATGGTATTGA
TAATCCTGATATGAATAAATTGCAGTTTCATTTGATGCTCGATGAGTTTTTCTAATCAGAATTGGTTAAT
TGGTTGTAACACTGGCAGAGCATTACGCTGACTTGACGGGACGGCGGCTTTGTTGAATAAATCGAACTTT
TGCTGA
Features (pLannotate 1.2.2; 21 found; start..end, strand, type, name):
     50..148     +  CDS            TRA2_ECOLX (fragment): Protein predicted: Swiss-Prot protein existence level 4. Required for transposition of transposon Tn903. From Escherichia coli.
    150..232     +  CDS            λ integrase (fragment): integrase from phage λ; int
    271..399     +  CDS            TRA2_ECOLX (fragment): Protein predicted: Swiss-Prot protein existence level 4. Required for transposition of transposon Tn903. From Escherichia coli.
   1154..2104    -  CDS            Rep101: RepA protein needed for replication with the pSC101 origin; rep101
   2152..2374    -  rep_origin     pSC101 ori: low-copy replication origin that requires the Rep101 protein
   2739..3360    -  CDS            TcR (fragment): tetracycline efflux protein; tet; confers resistance to tetracycline
   3363..3379    -  CDS            lacZα (fragment): LacZα fragment of β-galactosidase; lacZ fragment
   3418..3546    +  rep_origin     RSF ori (fragment): Plasmids containing the RSF 1030 origin of replication can be propagated in E. coli cells that contain additional plasmids with compatible origins.
   3548..3640    +  CDS            lacI (fragment): lac repressor; lacI; The lac repressor binds to the lac operator to inhibit transcription in E. coli. This inhibition can be relieved by adding lactose or isopropyl-β-D-thiogalactopyranoside (IPTG).
   3653..3674    +  protein_bind   CAP binding site: CAP binding activates transcription in the presence of cAMP. E. coli catabolite activator protein
   3689..3719    +  promoter       lac promoter: promoter for the E. coli lac operon
   3727..3743    +  protein_bind   lac operator: The lac repressor binds to the lac operator to inhibit transcription in E. coli. This inhibition can be relieved by adding lactose or isopropyl-β-D-thiogalactopyranoside (IPTG). lac repressor encoded by lacI
   3788..3806    +  promoter       T3 promoter: promoter for bacteriophage T3 RNA polymerase
   3819..3926    +  misc_feature   MCS: pBluescript multiple cloning site
   3935..3953    -  promoter       T7 promoter: promoter for bacteriophage T7 RNA polymerase
   3961..4116    +  CDS            lacZα (fragment): LacZα fragment of β-galactosidase; lacZ fragment
   4121..4549    +  rep_origin     f1 ori (sequence partly withheld): f1 bacteriophage origin of replication; arrow indicates direction of (+) strand synthesis
   4602..4658    +  promoter       AmpR promoter (fragment): bla
   4655..4737    -  CDS            λ integrase (fragment): integrase from phage λ; int
   4739..4837    -  CDS            TRA2_ECOLX (fragment): Protein predicted: Swiss-Prot protein existence level 4. Required for transposition of transposon Tn903. From Escherichia coli.
   5020..5835    +  CDS            KanR: aminoglycoside phosphotransferase; aph(3')-Ia; confers resistance to kanamycin in bacteria or G418 (Geneticin®) in eukaryotes
