[The description below was written by a language model from this plasmid's Addgene catalogue record and pLannotate feature annotations shown in this document.]
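Description:
pJPK13 is an empty bacterial cloning vector derived from the pCL21 backbone and belonging to a family of pSC101-based plasmids engineered for elevated copy number. It replicates from the pSC101 origin together with the plasmid-encoded Rep101 (RepA) initiator protein. This replicon is normally low copy, but the record lists pJPK13 as high copy. The record does not state what change is responsible for the increase. Because the pSC101 replicon belongs to a different incompatibility group from ColE1-type origins, the plasmid can be stably maintained in the same E. coli cell as common ColE1/pUC/pBR322-derived plasmids. Selection is by kanamycin, conferred by an aph(3')-Ia gene. The short flanking matches to Tn903 transposition protein indicate that this marker came from a Tn903-type cassette.

The cloning region is a pBluescript-style module. A CAP binding site, lac promoter and lac operator lie upstream of a multiple cloning site that is flanked by opposing T3 and T7 phage promoters and followed by a lacZα segment. This arrangement is typical of vectors that allow blue/white screening, lac-driven expression and in vitro transcription from either strand, and inserts can be sequenced with the standard M13/pUC forward and reverse primers. An f1 origin next to this module would permit single-stranded DNA production with helper phage.

Several annotated pieces appear to be non-functional remnants of the vector's construction history. These include partial tetracycline resistance, lacI, λ integrase, RSF origin and AmpR promoter sequences. The vector suits work where a second, ColE1-compatible plasmid is needed at higher gene dosage than ordinary pSC101 vectors give, such as co-expression or complementation.
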