Addgene plasmid #80775: pJPK13
Purpose: (Empty Backbone) Cloning vector compatible with ColE1 plasmids with high copy number
Depositing lab: Gregory Phillips. Depositing organization: Iowa State University. Publication: New pSC101-derivative cloning vectors with elevated copy numbers. Peterson J, Phillips GJ. Plasmid. 2008 May;59(3):193-201. doi: 10.1016/j.plasmid.2008.01.004. Epub 2008 Mar 4. PubMed 18295880.
Backbone
  Vector backbone: pCL21
  Backbone manufacturer: Lerner CG, Inouye M., Nucleic Acids Res. 1990;18:4631.
  Vector type: Bacterial Expression
Growth in bacteria
  Bacterial resistance: Kanamycin, 50 μg/mL
  Growth temperature: 37°C
  Growth strain: DH5alpha
  Copy number: High Copy
Gene/Insert
  Sequencing primers: 5′ M13/pUC Forward; 3′ M13/pUC Reverse
Terms and licenses: Academic/Nonprofit Terms; Industry Terms: Not Available to Industry
How to cite: pJPK13 was a gift from Gregory Phillips (Addgene plasmid # 80775 ; http://n2t.net/addgene:80775 ; RRID:Addgene_80775)
